Addgene plasmid #52596: pVITRO-HPV43 L1L2
Purpose: Expresses HPV43 L1 and L2 in mammalian cells
Depositing lab: Richard Roden. Depositing organization: Johns Hopkins University and School of Medicine. Publication: Impact of inhibitors and L2 antibodies upon the infectivity of diverse alpha and beta human papillomavirus types. Kwak K, Jiang R, Wang JW, Jagu S, Kirnbauer R, Roden RB. PLoS One. 2014 May 9;9(5):e97232. doi: 10.1371/journal.pone.0097232. eCollection 2014. PubMed 24816794.
Backbone
  Vector backbone: pVITRO1-neo-mcs
  Backbone manufacturer: InvivoGen
  Backbone size w/o insert (bp): 6295
  Total vector size (bp): 9205
  Vector type: Mammalian Expression
  Selectable markers: Neomycin (select with G418)
Growth in bacteria
  Bacterial resistance: Kanamycin, 50 μg/mL
  Growth temperature: 37°C
  Growth strain: DH5alpha
  Copy number: High Copy
Gene/Insert 1
  Gene/Insert name: HPV43 L1
  Species: H. sapiens (human)
  Insert size (bp): 1515
  Cloning method: Restriction Enzyme; 5′ cloning site BglII (destroyed during cloning); 3′ cloning site NheI (destroyed during cloning)
  Sequencing primers: 5′ AAACCACCGCTAATTCAAAGC; 3′ GTGGTTTGTCCAAACTCATCAA
Gene/Insert 2
  Gene/Insert name: HPV43 L2
  Species: H. sapiens (human)
  Insert size (bp): 1395
  Cloning method: Restriction Enzyme; 5′ cloning site BamHI (not destroyed); 3′ cloning site AvrII (destroyed during cloning)
  Sequencing primers: 5′ GCCTCTTAGCGGTTCAAAGG; 3′ CAAAGGTATTTTCTAAACCCGTTTC
Terms and licenses: Academic/Nonprofit Terms; Industry Terms: Not Available to Industry
How to cite: pVITRO-HPV43 L1L2 was a gift from Richard Roden (Addgene plasmid # 52596 ; http://n2t.net/addgene:52596 ; RRID:Addgene_52596)
