[The description below was written by a language model from this plasmid's Addgene catalogue record and pLannotate feature annotations shown in this document.]
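Description:
pVITRO-HPV43 L1L2 is a 9.2 kb mammalian expression plasmid built on the InvivoGen pVITRO1-neo-mcs backbone, a dual-cassette vector designed to co-express two genes from a single plasmid. It carries the two capsid genes of human papillomavirus type 43: the major capsid protein L1 (about 1.5 kb) and the minor capsid protein L2 (about 1.4 kb). The catalogue lists the insert species as human, but the genes are of viral origin. It replicates in E. coli at high copy from a ColE1/pUC-type origin and is selected with kanamycin.

In the annotated sequence, L1 sits in the first cassette, downstream of an SV40 enhancer/early promoter fragment and a mouse EF-1α promoter, and is terminated by an SV40 poly(A) signal. The automated annotation matched this ORF to HPV33 L1 by homology, whereas the L2 ORF was matched to HPV43. The second cassette begins with a CMV enhancer and partial CMV promoter. Roughly 1.3 kb between this element and L2 is unannotated, so the feature table does not fully define the promoter driving L2. L2 is followed by an FMDV IRES and the Tn5 NeoR/KanR gene, ending in an EF-1α poly(A) signal. This arrangement links G418 resistance in mammalian cells to the L2 transcript. Short bacterial promoter fragments (tac- and T7-like) just upstream of the resistance gene presumably allow the same gene to confer kanamycin resistance in bacteria.

Co-expressed L1 and L2 can assemble into papillomavirus capsids. The associated publication on inhibitors, L2 antibodies and the infectivity of diverse HPV types suggests use in producing HPV43 particles for infectivity or neutralisation studies, though the record states only mammalian expression of both proteins.
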