Features (pLannotate 1.2.2; 14 found; start..end, strand, type, name):
     51..242     +  promoter       SV40 promoter (fragment): SV40 enhancer and early promoter
    429..1562    +  promoter       mEF-1α promoter (fragment): strong constitutive promoter for mouse elongation factor EF-1α
   1585..3096    +  CDS            L1: VL1_HPV33 - Experimental evidence at protein level: Swiss-Prot protein existence level 1. Forms an icosahedral capsid with a T=7 symmetry and a 50 nm diameter. The capsid is composed of 72 pentamers linked to each other by disulfide bonds and associated with L2 proteins. Binds to heparan sulfate proteoglycans on cell surface of basal layer keratinocytes to provide initial virion attachment. This binding mediates a conformational change in the virus capsid that facilitates efficient infection. The virion enters the host cell via endocytosis. During virus trafficking, L1 protein dissociates from
   3122..3243    -  polyA_signal   SV40 poly(A) signal: SV40 polyadenylation signal
   3266..3337    -  CDS            large T antigen (fragment): large T antigen from SV40 (simian virus 40)
   3431..4019    +  rep_origin     ori: high-copy-number ColE1/pMB1/pBR322/pUC origin of replication
   4099..4402    +  enhancer       CMV enhancer: human cytomegalovirus immediate early enhancer
   4404..4503    +  promoter       CMV promoter (fragment): human cytomegalovirus (CMV) immediate early promoter
   5847..7235    +  CDS            L2: VL2_HPV43 - Protein inferred from homology: Swiss-Prot protein existence level 3. Minor protein of the capsid that localizes along the inner surface of the virion, within the central cavities beneath the L1 pentamers. Plays a role in capsid stabilization through interaction with the major capsid protein L1. Once the virion enters the host cell, L2 escorts the genomic DNA into the nucleus by promoting escape from the endosomal compartments and traffic through the host Golgi network. Mechanistically, the C-terminus of L2 possesses a cell-penetrating peptide that protudes from the host endosome,
   7248..7692    +  misc_feature   FMDV IRES: internal ribosome entry site (IRES) of the foot-and-mouth disease virus
   7725..7743    +  promoter       tac promoter (fragment): strong E. coli promoter; hybrid between the trp and lac UV5 promoters
   7763..7781    +  promoter       T7 promoter: promoter for bacteriophage T7 RNA polymerase
   7791..8585    +  CDS            NeoR/KanR: aminoglycoside phosphotransferase from Tn5; aph(3')-II (or nptII); confers resistance to neomycin, kanamycin, and G418 (Geneticin®)
   8632..9204    +  polyA_signal   EF-1α poly(A) signal: human EF-1α polyadenylation signal
>Addgene plasmid #52596 | pVITRO-HPV43 L1L2 | depositor full sequence | sequence record 81729 | pVITRO-HPV43 L1L2 sequence 9205 bps
CCTGCAGGGCCTGAAATAACCTCTGAAAGAGGAACTTGGTTAGGTACCTTCTGAGGCGGAAAGAACCAGC
TGTGGAATGTGTGTCAGTTAGGGTGTGGAAAGTCCCCAGGCTCCCCAGCAGGCAGAAGTATGCAAAGCAT
GCATCTCAATTAGTCAGCAACCAGGTGTGGAAAGTCCCCAGGCTCCCCAGCAGGCAGAAGTATGCAAAGC
ATGCATCTCAATTAGTCAGCAACCATAGTCCCACTAGTGGAGCCGAGAGTAATTCATACAAAAGGAGGGA
TCGCCTTCGCAAGGGGAGAGCCCAGGGACCGTCCCTAAATTCTCACAGACCCAAATCCCTGTAGCCGCCC
CACGACAGCGCGAGGAGCATGCGCTCAGGGCTGAGCGCGGGGAGAGCAGAGCACACAAGCTCATAGACCC
TGGTCGTGGGGGGGAGGACCGGGGAGCTGGCGCGGGGCAAACTGGGAAAGCGGTGTCGTGTGCTGGCTCC
GCCCTCTTCCCGAGGGTGGGGGAGAACGGTATATAAGTGCGGCAGTCGCCTTGGACGTTCTTTTTCGCAA
CGGGTTTGCCGTCAGAACGCAGGTGAGGGGCGGGTGTGGCTTCCGCGGGCCGCCGAGCTGGAGGTCCTGC
TCCGAGCGGGCCGGGCCCCGCTGTCGTCGGCGGGGATTAGCTGCGAGCATTCCCGCTTCGAGTTGCGGGC
GGCGCGGGAGGCAGAGTGCGAGGCCTAGCGGCAACCCCGTAGCCTCGCCTCGTGTCCGGCTTGAGGCCTA
GCGTGGTGTCCGCGCCGCCGCCGCGTGCTACTCCGGCCGCACTCTGGTCTTTTTTTTTTTTGTTGTTGTT
GCCCTGCTGCCTTCGATTGCCGTTCAGCAATAGGGGCTAACAAAGGGAGGGTGCGGGGCTTGCTCGCCCG
GAGCCCGGAGAGGTCATGGTTGGGGAGGAATGGAGGGACAGGAGTGGCGGCTGGGGCCCGCCCGCCTTCG
GAGCACATGTCCGACGCCACCTGGATGGGGCGAGGCCTGGGGTTTTTCCCGAAGCAACCAGGCTGGGGTT
AGCGTGCCGAGGCCATGTGGCCCCAGCACCCGGCACGATCTGGCTTGGCGGCGCCGCGTTGCCCTGCCTC
CCTAACTAGGGTGAGGCCATCCCGTCCGGCACCAGTTGCGTGCGTGGAAAGATGGCCGCTCCCGGGCCCT
GTTGCAAGGAGCTCAAAATGGAGGACGCGGCAGCCCGGTGGAGCGGGCGGGTGAGTCACCCACACAAAGG
AAGAGGGCCTGGTCCCTCACCGGCTGCTGCTTCCTGTGACCCCGTGGTCCTATCGGCCGCAATAGTCACC
TCGGGCTTTTGAGCACGGCTAGTCGCGGCGGGGGGAGGGGATGTAATGGCGTTGGAGTTTGTTCACATTT
GGTGGGTGGAGACTAGTCAGGCCAGCCTGGCGCTGGAAGTCATTTTTGGAATTTGTCCCCTTGAGTTTTG
AGCGGAGCTAATTCTCGGGCTTCTTAGCGGTTCAAAGGTATCTTTTAAACCCTTTTTTAGGTGTTGTGAA
AACCACCGCTAATTCAAAGCAACCGGTGATATCAAAGATCCGCCACCATGTGGAGGCTGAACGACAACAA
GGTGTACCTGCCCCCCCCCGGCCCCATCGCCAGCATCGTGAGCACCGACGAGTACGTGCAGAGGACCAAC
CTGTTCTACTACGCCGGCAGCAGCAGGCTGCTGGCCGTGGGCCACCCCTACTTCCCCCTGAAGAACAGCA
GCGGCAAGATCACCGTGCCCAAGGTGAGCGGCTACCAGTACAGGGTGTTCAGGGTGAAGCTGCCCGACCC
CAACAAGTTCGGCTTCAGCGAGACCACCCTGGTCACCAGCGACACCCAGAGGCTGGTGTGGGGCTGCGTG
GGCGTGGAGATCGGCAGGGGCCAGCCCCTGGGCGTGGGCATCAGCGGCCACCCCTACCTGAACAAGTACG
ACGACACCGAGAACCCCAGCGGCTACGGCACCAGCCCCGGCCAGGACAACAGGGAGAACGTGGCCATGGA
CTACAAGCAGACCCAGCTCTGCATCGTGGGCTGCACCCCCCCCATGGGCGAGTACTGGGGCCAGGGCGTG
CCCTGCAACGCCAGCGGCGTGACCCAGGGCGACTGCCCCGTGATCGAGCTGAAGAGCGAGGTGATCCAGG
ACGGCGACATGGTGGACACCGGCTTCGGCGCCATGGACTTCGCCAGCCTGCAGGCCAGCAAGAGCGACGT
GCCCCTGGACCTGGTGAACACCAAGAGCAAGTACCCCGACTACCTGGGCATGGCCGCCGAGCCCTACGGC
AACAGCCTGTTCTTCTTCCTGAGGAGGGAGCAGATGTTCCTGAGGCACTTCTTCAACAAGGCCGGCAAGA
CCGGCGACGTGGTGCCCAGCGACATGTACATCGCCGGCAGCAACACCAGGAGCAAGATCGCCGACAGCAT
CTACTTCAGCACCCCCAGCGGCAGCCTGGTGACCAGCGACAGCCAGCTGTTCAACAAGCCCCTGTGGATT
CAGAAGGCCCAGGGCCACAACAACGGCATCTGCTTCGGCAACCAGCTGTTCGTGACCGTGGTGGACACCA
CCAGGAGCACCAACCTGACCCTGTGCGCCAGCACCGACCCCACCGTGCCCAGCACCTACGACAACGCCAA
GTTCAAGGAGTACCTGAGGCACGTGGAGGAGTACGACCTGCAGTTCATCTTCCAGCTGTGCATCATCACC
CTGAACCCCGAGGTGATGACCTACATCCACACCATGGACCCCACCCTGCTGGAGGACTGGAACTTCGGCG
TGAGCCCCCCCGCCAGCGCCAGCCTGGAGGACACCTACAGGTTCCTGAGCAACAAGGCCATCGCCTGCCA
GAAGAACGCCCCCCCCAAGGAGAGGGAGGACCCCTACAAGAAGTACACCTTCTGGGACATCAACCTGACC
GAGAAGTTCAGCGCCCAGCTGACCCAGTTCCCCCTGGGCAGGAAGTTCGTGATGCAGGCCGGCCTGAGGC
CCAAGCCCAAGCTGAAGACCGTGAAGAGGAGCGCCCCCAGCAGCAGCACCAGCGCCCCCGCCAGCAAGAG
GAAGAAGACCAAGAGGTAATAGTCTAGCTGGCCAGACATGATAAGATACATTGATGAGTTTGGACAAACC
ACAACTAGAATGCAGTGAAAAAAATGCTTTATTTGTGAAATTTGTGATGCTATTGCTTTATTTGTAACCA
TTATAAGCTGCAATAAACAAGTTAACAACAACAATTGCATTCATTTTATGTTTCAGGTTCAGGGGGAGGT
GTGGGAGGTTTTTTAAAGCAAGTAAAACCTCTACAAATGTGGTATGGAAATGTTAATTAACTAGCCATGA
CCAAAATCCCTTAACGTGAGTTTTCGTTCCACTGAGCGTCAGACCCCGTAGAAAAGATCAAAGGATCTTC
TTGAGATCCTTTTTTTCTGCGCGTAATCTGCTGCTTGCAAACAAAAAAACCACCGCTACCAGCGGTGGTT
TGTTTGCCGGATCAAGAGCTACCAACTCTTTTTCCGAAGGTAACTGGCTTCAGCAGAGCGCAGATACCAA
ATACTGTTCTTCTAGTGTAGCCGTAGTTAGGCCACCACTTCAAGAACTCTGTAGCACCGCCTACATACCT
CGCTCTGCTAATCCTGTTACCAGTGGCTGCTGCCAGTGGCGATAAGTCGTGTCTTACCGGGTTGGACTCA
AGACGATAGTTACCGGATAAGGCGCAGCGGTCGGGCTGAACGGGGGGTTCGTGCACACAGCCCAGCTTGG
AGCGAACGACCTACACCGAACTGAGATACCTACAGCGTGAGCTATGAGAAAGCGCCACGCTTCCCGAAGG
GAGAAAGGCGGACAGGTATCCGGTAAGCGGCAGGGTCGGAACAGGAGAGCGCACGAGGGAGCTTCCAGGG
GGAAACGCCTGGTATCTTTATAGTCCTGTCGGGTTTCGCCACCTCTGACTTGAGCGTCGATTTTTGTGAT
GCTCGTCAGGGGGGCGGAGCCTATGGAAAAACGCCAGCAACGCGGCCTTTTTACGGTTCCTGGCCTTTTG
CTGGCCTTTTGCTCACATGTTCTTAATTAACCTGCAGGCGTTACATAACTTACGGTAAATGGCCCGCCTG
GCTGACCGCCCAACGACCCCCGCCCATTGACGTCAATAATGACGTATGTTCCCATAGTAACGCCAATAGG
GACTTTCCATTGACGTCAATGGGTGGAGTATTTACGGTAAACTGCCCACTTGGCAGTACATCAAGTGTAT
CATATGCCAAGTACGCCCCCTATTGACGTCAATGACGGTAAATGGCCCGCCTGGCATTATGCCCAGTACA
TGACCTTATGGGACTTTCCTACTTGGCAGTACATCTACGTATTAGTCATCGCTATTACCATGATGATGCG
GTTTTGGCAGTACATCAATGGGCGTGGATAGCGGTTTGACTCACGGGGATTTCCAAGTCTCCACCCCATT
GACGTCAATGGGAGTTTGTTTTGACTAGTGGAGCCGAGAGTAATTCATACAAAAGGAGGGATCGCCTTCG
CAAGGGGAGAGCCCAGGGACCGTCCCTAAATTCTCACAGACCCAAATCCCTGTAGCCGCCCCACGACAGC
GCGAGGAGCATGCGCCCAGGGCTGAGCGCGGGTAGATCAGAGCACACAAGCTCACAGTCCCCGGCGGTGG
GGGGAGGGGCGCGCTGAGCGGGGGCCAGGGAGCTGGCGCGGGGCAAACTGGGAAAGTGGTGTCGTGTGCT
GGCTCCGCCCTCTTCCCGAGGGTGGGGGAGAACGGTATATAAGTGCGGTAGTCGCCTTGGACGTTCTTTT
TCGCAACGGGTTTGCCGTCAGAACGCAGGTGAGTGGCGGGTGTGGCTTCCGCGGGCCCCGGAGCTGGAGC
CCTGCTCTGAGCGGGCCGGGCTGATATGCGAGTGTCGTCCGCAGGGTTTAGCTGTGAGCATTCCCACTTC
GAGTGGCGGGCGGTGCGGGGGTGAGAGTGCGAGGCCTAGCGGCAACCCCGTAGCCTCGCCTCGTGTCCGG
CTTGAGGCCTAGCGTGGTGTCCGCCGCCGCGTGCCACTCCGGCCGCACTATGCGTTTTTTGTCCTTGCTG
CCCTCGATTGCCTTCCAGCAGCATGGGCTAACAAAGGGAGGGTGTGGGGCTCACTCTTAAGGAGCCCATG
AAGCTTACGTTGGATAGGAATGGAAGGGCAGGAGGGGCGACTGGGGCCCGCCCGCCTTCGGAGCACATGT
CCGACGCCACCTGGATGGGGCGAGGCCTGTGGCTTTCCGAAGCAATCGGGCGTGAGTTTAGCCTACCTGG
GCCATGTGGCCCTAGCACTGGGCACGGTCTGGCCTGGCGGTGCCGCGTTCCCTTGCCTCCCAACAAGGGT
GAGGCCGTCCCGCCCGGCACCAGTTGCTTGCGCGGAAAGATGGCCGCTCCCGGGGCCCTGTTGCAAGGAG
CTCAAAATGGAGGACGCGGCAGCCCGGTGGAGCGGGCGGGTGAGTCACCCACACAAAGGAAGAGGGCCTT
GCCCCTCGCCGGCCGCTGCTTCCTGTGACCCCGTGGTCTATCGGCCGCATAGTCACCTCGGGCTTCTCTT
GAGCACCGCTCGTCGCGGCGGGGGGAGGGGATCTAATGGCGTTGGAGTTTGTTCACATTTGGTGGGTGGA
GACTAGTCAGGCCAGCCTGGCGCTGGAAGTCATTCTTGGAATTTGCCCCTTTGAGTTTGGAGCGAGGCTA
ATTCTCAAGCCTCTTAGCGGTTCAAAGGTATTTTCTAAACCCGTTTCCAGGTGTTGTGAAAGCCACCGCT
AATTCAAAGCAATCCGGAGTATACGGATCCGCCACCATGGTGAGCCACACCCACAAGCGGAGGAAGAGGG
CCAGCGCCACCCAGCTGTACCAGACCTGCAAGGCCGCCGGCACCTGCCCCAGCGACGTGATCAACAAGGT
GGAGCACACCACCATCGCCGACCAGATCCTGAAGTGGGCCAGCATGGGCGTGTACTTCGGCGGCCTGGGC
ATCGGCACCGGCAGCGGCACCGGCGGGAGGACCGGCTACGTGCCCCTGACCACCGGCAGGACCGGCATCG
TGCCCAAGGTGACCGCCGAGCCCGGCGTGGTGAGCAGGCCCCCCATCGTGGTGGAGAGCGTGGCCCCCAC
CGACCCCAGCATCGTGAGCCTGATCGAGGAGAGCAGCATCATCCAGAGCGGCGCCCCCATCACCAACATC
CCCAGCCACGGCGGCTTCGAGGTGACCAGCAGCGGCAGCGAGGTGCCCGCCATCCTGGACGTCAGCCCCA
GCACCAGCGTGCACATCACAACCAGCACCCACCTGAACCCCGCCTTCACCGACCCCACCATCGTGCAGCC
CACCCCCCCCGTGGAGGCCGGCGGCAGGATCATCATCAGCCACAGCACCGTGACCGCCGACAGCGCCGAG
CAGATCCCCATGGACACCTTCGTGATCCACAGCGACCCCACCACCAGCACCCCCATCCCCGGCACCGCCC
CCAGGCCCAGGCTGGGCCTGTACAGCAAGGCCCTGCAGCAGGTGGAGATCGTGGACCCCACCTTCCTGAG
CAGCCCCCAGAGGCTGATCACCTACGACAACCCCGTGTTCGAGGACCCCAACGCCACCCTGACCTTCGAG
CAGCCCACCGTGCACGAGGCCCCCGACAGCAGGTTCATGGACATCGTGACCCTGCACAGGCCCGCCCTGA
CCAGCAGGAGGGGCATCGTGAGGTTCAGCAGGGTGGGCGCCAGGGGCACCATGTACACCAGGAGCGGCAT
CAGGATCGGCGGCAGGGTGCACTTTTTCACCGACATCAGCAGCATCCCCACCGAGGAGAGCATCGAGCTG
CAGCCCCTGGGCAGGAGCCAGAGCTTCCCCACCGTGAGCGACACCAGCGACCTGTACGATATCTACGCCG
ACGAGAACCTGCTGAACAACGATATCAGCTTCACCGACACCCACGTGAGCCTGCAGAACAGCACCAAGGT
GGTGAACACCGCCGTGCCCCTGGCCACCGTGCCCGACATCTACGCCCAGACCGGCCCCGACATCAGCTTC
CCCACCATCCCCATCCACATCCCCTACATCCCCGTGAGCCCCAGCATCAGCCCCCAGAGCGTGAGCATCC
ACGGCACCGACTTCTACCTGCACCCCAGCCTGTGGCACCTGGGCAAGAGGAGGAAGAGGTTCAGCTACTT
CTTCACCGACAACTACGTGGCCGCCTAATAGTCTAGGAGCAGGTTTCCCCAATGACACAAAACGTGCAAC
TTGAAACTCCGCCTGGTCTTTCCAGGTCTAGAGGGGTAACACTTTGTACTGCGTTTGGCTCCACGCTCGA
TCCACTGGCGAGTGTTAGTAACAGCACTGTTGCTTCGTAGCGGAGCATGACGGCCGTGGGAACTCCTCCT
TGGTAACAAGGACCCACGGGGCCAAAAGCCACGCCCACACGGGCCCGTCATGTGTGCAACCCCAGCACGG
CGACTTTACTGCGAAACCCACTTTAAAGTGACATTGAAACTGGTACCCACACACTGGTGACAGGCTAAGG
ATGCCCTTCAGGTACCCCGAGGTAACACGCGACACTCGGGATCTGAGAAGGGGACTGGGGCTTCTATAAA
AGCGCTCGGTTTAAAAAGCTTCTATGCCTGAATAGGTGACCGGAGGTCGGCACCTTTCCTTTGCAATTAC
TGACCCTATGAATACACTGACTGTTTGACAATTAATCATCGGCATAGTATATCGGCATAGTATAATACGA
CTCACTATAGGAGGGCCACCATGATTGAACAAGATGGATTGCACGCAGGTTCTCCGGCCGCTTGGGTGGA
GAGGCTATTCGGCTATGACTGGGCACAACAGACAATCGGCTGCTCTGATGCCGCCGTGTTCCGGCTGTCA
GCGCAGGGGCGCCCGGTTCTTTTTGTCAAGACCGACCTGTCCGGTGCCCTGAATGAACTGCAAGACGAGG
CAGCGCGGCTATCGTGGCTGGCCACGACGGGCGTTCCTTGCGCAGCTGTGCTCGACGTTGTCACTGAAGC
GGGAAGGGACTGGCTGCTATTGGGCGAAGTGCCGGGGCAGGATCTCCTGTCATCTCACCTTGCTCCTGCC
GAGAAAGTATCCATCATGGCTGATGCAATGCGGCGGCTGCATACGCTTGATCCGGCTACCTGCCCATTCG
ACCACCAAGCGAAACATCGCATCGAGCGAGCACGTACTCGGATGGAAGCCGGTCTTGTCGATCAGGATGA
TCTGGACGAAGAGCATCAGGGGCTCGCGCCAGCCGAACTGTTCGCCAGGCTCAAGGCGAGCATGCCCGAC
GGCGAGGATCTCGTCGTGACACATGGCGATGCCTGCTTGCCGAATATCATGGTGGAAAATGGCCGCTTTT
CTGGATTCATCGACTGTGGCCGGCTGGGTGTGGCGGACCGCTATCAGGACATAGCGTTGGCTACCCGTGA
TATTGCTGAAGAGCTTGGCGGCGAATGGGCTGACCGCTTCCTCGTGCTTTACGGTATCGCCGCTCCCGAT
TCGCAGCGCATCGCCTTCTATCGCCTTCTTGACGAGTTCTTCTGAGCGGGACTCTGGGGTTCGAAATGAC
CGACCAAGCGAATTCGCTAGGATTATCCCTAATACCTGCCACCCCACTCTTAATCAGTGGTGGAAGAACG
GTCTCAGAACTGTTTGTTTCAATTGGCCATTTAAGTTTAGTAGTAAAAGACTGGTTAATGATAACAATGC
ATCGTAAAACCTTCAGAAGGAAAGGAGAATGTTTTGTGGACCACTTTGGTTTTCTTTTTTGCGTGTGGCA
GTTTTAAGTTATTAGTTTTTAAAATCAGTACTTTTTAATGGAAACAACTTGACCAAAAATTTGTCACAGA
ATTTTGAGACCCATTAAAAAAGTTAAATGAGAAACCTGTGTGTTCCTTTGGTCAACACCGAGACATTTAG
GTGAAAGACATCTAATTCTGGTTTTACGAATCTGGAAACTTCTTGAAAATGTAATTCTTGAGTTAACACT
TCTGGGTGGAGAATAGGGTTGTTTTCCCCCCACATAATTGGAAGGGGAAGGAATATCATTTAAAGCTATG
GGAGGGTTGCTTTGATTACAACACTGGAGAGAAATGCAGCATGTTGCTGATTGCCTGTCACTAAAACAGG
CCAAAAACTGAGTCCTTGGGTTGCATAGAAAGCTG
