>Addgene plasmid #52596 | pVITRO-HPV43 L1L2 | addgene partial sequence | sequence record 84501 | mEF1-Fwd 5'-TTTTGAGCGGAGCTAATTCTCGGG-3'
CTTTTTTAGGTGTTGTGAAAACCACCGCTAATTCAAAGCAACCGGTGATATCAAAGATCCGCCACCATGT
GGAGGCTGAACGACAACAAGGTGTACCTGCCCCCCCCCGGCCCCATCGCCAGCATCGTGAGCACCGACGA
GTACGTGCAGAGGACCAACCTGTTCTACTACGCCGGCAGCAGCAGGCTGCTGGCCGTGGGCCACCCCTAC
TTCCCCCTGAAGAACAGCAGCGGCAAGATCACCGTGCCCAAGGTGAGCGGCTACCAGTACAGGGTGTTCA
GGGTGAAGCTGCCCGACCCCAACAAGTTCGGCTTCAGCGAGACCACCCTGGTCACCAGCGACACCCAGAG
GCTGGTGTGGGGCTGCGTGGGCGTGGAGATCGGCAGGGGCCAGCCCCTGGGCGTGGGCATCAGCGGCCAC
CCCTACCTGAACAAGTACGACGACACCGAGAACCCCAGCGGCTACGGCACCAGCCCCGGCCAGGACAACA
GGGAGAACGTGGCCATGGACTACAAGCAGACCCAGCTCTGCATCGTGGGCTGCACCCCCCCCATGGGCGA
GTACTGGGGCCAGGGCGTGCCCTGCAACGCCAGCGGCGTGACCCAGGGCGACTGCCCCGTGATCGAGCTG
AAGAGCGAGGTGATCCAGGACGGCGACATGGTGGACACCGGCTTCGGCGCCATGGACTTCGCCAGCCTGC
AGGCCAGCAAGAGCGACGTGCCCCTGGACCTGGTGAACACCAAGAGCAAGTACCCCGACTACCTGGGCAT
GGCCGCCGAGCCCTACGGCAAC
