>Addgene plasmid #52596 | pVITRO-HPV43 L1L2 | addgene partial sequence | sequence record 84538 | EBV-rev 5'-GTGGTTTGTCCAAACTCATC-3'
ACTATTACCTCTTGGTCTTCTTCCTCTTGCTGGCGGGGGCGCTGGTGCTGCTGCTGGGGGCGCTCCTCTT
CACGGTCTTCAGCTTGGGCTTGGGCCTCAGGCCGGCCTGCATCACGAACTTCCTGCCCAGGGGGAACTGG
GTCAGCTGGGCGCTGAACTTCTCGGTCAGGTTGATGTCCCAGAAGGTGTACTTCTTGTAGGGGTCCTCCC
TCTCCTTGGGGGGGGCGTTCTTCTGGCAGGCGATGGCCTTGTTGCTCAGGAACCTGTAGGTGTCCTCCAG
GCTGGCGCTGGCGGGGGGGCTCACGCCGAAGTTCCAGTCCTCCAGCAGGGTGGGGTCCATGGTGTGGATG
TAGGTCATCACCTCGGGGTTCAGGGTGATGATGCACAGCTGGAAGATGAACTGCAGGTCGTACTCCTCCA
CGTGCCTCAGGTACTCCTTGAACTTGGCGTTGTCGTAGGTGCTGGGCACGGTGGGGTCGGTGCTGGCGCA
CAGGGTCAGGTTGGTGCTCCTGGTGGTGTCCACCACGGTCACGAACAGCTGGTTGCCGAAGCAGATGCCG
TTGTTGTGGCCCTGGGCCTTCTGAATCCACAGGGGCTTGTTGAACAGCTGGCTGTCGCTGGTCACCAGGC
TGCCGCTGGGGGTGCTGAAGTAGATGCTGTCGGCGATCTTGCTCCTGGTGTTGCTGCCGGCGATGTACAT
GTCGCTGGGCACCACGTCGCCGGTCTTGCCGGCCTTGTTGAAGAAGTGCCTCAGGAACATCTGCTCCCTC
CTC
