>Addgene plasmid #52596 | pVITRO-HPV43 L1L2 | addgene partial sequence | sequence record 84550 | FMDV-IRES-R 5'-CTCCGCTACGAAGCAACAGT-3'
GTGGAGCCAAACGCAGTACAAAGTGTTACCCCTCTAGACCTGGAAAGACCAGGCGGAGTTTCAAGTTGCA
CGTTTTGTGTCATTGGGGAAACCTGCTCCTAGACTATTAGGCGGCCACGTAGTTGTCGGTGAAGAAGTAG
CTGAACCTCTTCCTCCTCTTGCCCAGGTGCCACAGGCTGGGGTGCAGGTAGAAGTCGGTGCCGTGGATGC
TCACGCTCTGGGGGCTGATGCTGGGGCTCACGGGGATGTAGGGGATGTGGATGGGGATGGTGGGGAAGCT
GATGTCGGGGCCGGTCTGGGCGTAGATGTCGGGCACGGTGGCCAGGGGCACGGCGGTGTTCACCACCTTG
GTGCTGTTCTGCAGGCTCACGTGGGTGTCGGTGAAGCTGATATCGTTGTTCAGCAGGTTCTCGTCGGCGT
AGATATCGTACAGGTCGCTGGTGTCGCTCACGGTGGGGAAGCTCTGGCTCCTGCCCAGGGGCTGCAGCTC
GATGCTCTCCTCGGTGGGGATGCTGCTGATGTCGGTGAAAAAGTGCACCCTGCCGCCGATCCTGATGCCG
CTCCTGGTGTACATGGTGCCCCTGGCGCCCACCCTGCTGAACCTCACGATGCCCCTCCTGCTGGTCAGGG
CGGGCCTGTGCAGGGTCACGATGTCCATGAACCTGCTGTCGGGGGCCTCGTGCACGGTGGGCTGCTCGAA
GGTCAGGGTGGCGTTGGGGTCCTCGAACACGGGGTTGTCGTAGGTGATCAGCCTCTGGGGGCTGCTCA
