>Addgene plasmid #52596 | pVITRO-HPV43 L1L2 | addgene partial sequence | sequence record 84684 | pVITRO-P25F 5'-CAAAGGTATTTTCTAAACCCGTTTC-3'
AGCAATCCGGAGTATACGGATCCGCCACCATGGTGAGCCACACCCACAAGCGGAGGAAGAGGGCCAGCGC
CACCCAGCTGTACCAGACCTGCAAGGCCGCCGGCACCTGCCCCAGCGACGTGATCAACAAGGTGGAGCAC
ACCACCATCGCCGACCAGATCCTGAAGTGGGCCAGCATGGGCGTGTACTTCGGCGGCCTGGGCATCGGCA
CCGGCAGCGGCACCGGCGGGAGGACCGGCTACGTGCCCCTGACCACCGGCAGGACCGGCATCGTGCCCAA
GGTGACCGCCGAGCCCGGCGTGGTGAGCAGGCCCCCCATCGTGGTGGAGAGCGTGGCCCCCACCGACCCC
AGCATCGTGAGCCTGATCGAGGAGAGCAGCATCATCCAGAGCGGCGCCCCCATCACCAACATCCCCAGCC
ACGGCGGCTTCGAGGTGACCAGCAGCGGCAGCGAGGTGCCCGCCATCCTGGACGTCAGCCCCAGCACCAG
CGTGCACATCACAACCAGCACCCACCTGAACCCCGCCTTCACCGACCCCACCATCGTGCAGCCCACCCCC
CCCGTGGAGGCCGGCGGCAGGATCATCATCAGCCACAGCACCGTGACCGCCGACAGCGCCGAGCAGATCC
CCATGGACACCTTCGTGATCCACAGCGACCCCACCACCAGCACCCCCATCCCCGGCACCGCCCCCAGGCC
CAGGCTGGGCCTGTACAGCAAGGCCCTGCAGCAGGTGGAGATCGTGGACCCCACCTTCCTGAGCAGCCCC
CAGAGGCTGATCACCTACGACAACCCCGTGTTCGAGGACCCCAACGCCACC
